>Addgene plasmid #29323 | pUb6-Zpo1-V5/His | addgene partial sequence | sequence record 34677 | 29323 with BGH-rev
ACTCATGGTGATGGTGATGATGACCGGTACGCGTAGAATCGAGACCGAGGAGAGGGTTAGGGATAGGCTT
ACCTTCGAAGGGCCCTCTAGACTCGAGCTGGTATCCAAGCGCAGAGGCGGAGGCTAGTCTCTGTCCATAC
AGTGCGTATGGCGAGTAGTAGGGTCCGGCTGTGGGAAGGGACGGCACTGCCAGGCCCCCAGCTGTAGATA
AGTGGCTCTTGCCATAGGGGTGGTATCGGCTTAGCCCCAAAGTGTGTGGACTCCGCAAGGACAGCGACCC
GGGGCTGCCTGGGGCAGCGGGCGGGGGGAGATGCAGGTGACAAGAGGCTGCGGCTGCAGCGGCTGCAGCG
GCACTGCCCAAGCTCGACGCCCCGGGGTAGGCGGCCAGAAGTTTCTCTGCGCCCGGCAGGGCTGTGTGAG
TCCGTAGATGGCTGAGCAGCTCCTCAGAGGTGGCAAAGCGCTTGTCGCAGGGCCCGCTGGCCGCCACCCA
ATTGCAGCTGTGTGGCAGCGGTTCGTTCTGCAGCATGAAGCCATAGGTGTAGAGAGGATGGCCCGGGAGA
GCGGCCTGGGCGGCGCTGGAGGAGAGCGCCGCAGGTTGCAAGGGGTGCCCCGGGTACACCAGAGGGTAGC
CACTGGCCTTAAGGCTGGGCCCGGTCGGATCGTGCGCGCTGCAAGTGGAACAGCTTGAGCCGCCGAGGTG
CGAGGCGCTGTGGTAGCCTCCTAGACAGTA
