[The description below was written by a language model from this plasmid's Addgene catalogue record.]
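Description:
pUb6-Zpo1-V5/His is a mammalian expression plasmid built on the commercial pUB6/V5-His A backbone (about 5.4 kb without insert). It carries the mouse Zeppo1 coding sequence, also known as Zpo1 or Znf703, as an insert of roughly 1.8 kb. The insert was placed between the EcoRI and XhoI sites of the polylinker, and both sites remain intact, so the fragment can be excised or transferred to another vector. The plasmid is maintained at high copy number in E. coli under ampicillin selection. A blasticidin resistance marker allows selection of transfected mammalian cells, including the derivation of stable lines.

The open reading frame is fused at its C terminus to the V5 epitope and polyhistidine tags supplied by the backbone. The V5 tag allows detection by immunoblotting or immunofluorescence with anti-V5 antibodies, and the His tag permits capture on metal-affinity resin. The record does not explicitly list the promoter. The pUB6 vector series is generally known for driving inserts from the human ubiquitin C promoter, which gives constitutive, moderate expression across many cell types, and the plasmid name is consistent with this. No feature table is provided, so the origin of replication, polyadenylation signal and other backbone elements cannot be confirmed from the record.

The associated publication characterises Zeppo1 as a promoter of metastasis that represses E-cadherin expression and influences p120-catenin isoform expression and localisation. This suggests the construct is meant for ectopic expression of tagged Zeppo1 in mammalian cells to study its effects on cell adhesion, epithelial behaviour and tumour progression.
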