Addgene plasmid #29323: pUb6-Zpo1-V5/His
Depositing lab: Zena Werb. Depositing organization: University of California, San Francisco (UCSF). Publication: Zeppo1 is a novel metastasis promoter that represses E-cadherin expression and regulates p120-catenin isoform expression and localization. Slorach EM, Chou J, Werb Z. Genes Dev. 2011 Mar 1;25(5):471-84. doi: 10.1101/gad.1998111. Epub 2011 Feb 11. PubMed 21317240.
Backbone
  Vector backbone: pUB6/V5-His A
  Backbone manufacturer: Invitrogen
  Backbone size w/o insert (bp): 5422
  Vector type: Mammalian Expression
  Selectable markers: Blasticidin
Growth in bacteria
  Bacterial resistance: Ampicillin, 100 μg/mL
  Growth temperature: 37°C
  Growth strain: DH5alpha
  Copy number: High Copy
Gene/Insert
  Gene/Insert name: Zeppo1 (alt names: Zpo1; Znf703)
  Species: M. musculus (mouse)
  Insert size (bp): 1790
  Tag / fusion protein: V5 (C terminal on backbone); His (C terminal on backbone)
  Cloning method: Restriction Enzyme; 5′ cloning site EcoRI (not destroyed); 3′ cloning site XhoI (not destroyed)
  Sequencing primers: 5′ TCAGTGTTAGACTAGTAAATTG
Terms and licenses: Academic/Nonprofit Terms; Industry Terms: Not Available to Industry
How to cite: pUb6-Zpo1-V5/His was a gift from Zena Werb (Addgene plasmid # 29323 ; http://n2t.net/addgene:29323 ; RRID:Addgene_29323)
